Addgene plasmid #79959: pCMV-EPN-44
Purpose: Myr1-12GS-I3-01-myc-22GS-Late6 (modified)
Depositing lab: Neil King. Depositing organization: University of Washington. Publication: Designed proteins induce the formation of nanocage-containing extracellular vesicles. Votteler J, Ogohara C, Yi S, Hsia Y, Nattermann U, Belnap DM, King NP, Sundquist WI. Nature. 2016 Dec 8;540(7632):292-295. doi: 10.1038/nature20607. Epub 2016 Nov 30. PubMed 27919066.
Backbone
  Vector backbone: pCMV
  Backbone size w/o insert (bp): 5443
  Modifications to backbone: Inserts were cloned into the Kpn1 and Xho1 sites
  Vector type: Mammalian Expression, Bacterial Expression
  Selectable markers: Neomycin (select with G418)
Growth in bacteria
  Bacterial resistance: Ampicillin, 100 μg/mL
  Growth temperature: 37°C
  Growth strain: DH5alpha
  Copy number: High Copy
Gene/Insert
  Gene/Insert name: EPN-44
Terms and licenses: Academic/Nonprofit Terms; Industry Terms: Not Available to Industry
How to cite: pCMV-EPN-44 was a gift from Neil King (Addgene plasmid # 79959 ; http://n2t.net/addgene:79959 ; RRID:Addgene_79959)
