[The description below was written by a language model from this plasmid's Addgene catalogue record.]
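Description:
pCMV-EPN-44 is a mammalian expression plasmid built on a pCMV backbone (about 5.4 kb without insert), with the insert cloned between the KpnI and XhoI sites. It is maintained as a high-copy plasmid in E. coli under ampicillin selection and carries a neomycin resistance marker, allowing G418 selection of transfected mammalian cells. The record also lists it as a bacterial expression vector, but it gives no feature table, so the origin of replication, polyadenylation signal and other backbone elements are not specified. The promoter is not stated explicitly either, although the backbone name implies a cytomegalovirus immediate-early promoter driving the insert.

The insert, EPN-44, is a designed fusion protein summarised in the record as Myr1-12GS-I3-01-myc-22GS-Late6 (modified). Reading this from the amino terminus, it appears to comprise a myristoylation signal for membrane association, a 12-residue glycine-serine linker, the I3-01 designed self-assembling nanocage subunit, a myc epitope tag for detection, a 22-residue glycine-serine linker, and a modified late-domain element of the kind viruses use to recruit the cellular ESCRT budding machinery. The exact nature of the modification and the source of the late domain are not given.

According to the associated publication title, constructs of this series were used to show that designed proteins can induce formation of nanocage-containing extracellular vesicles. Combining membrane binding, self-assembly and a budding signal in one polypeptide is intended to drive release of enveloped protein nanocages from transfected cells. EPN-44 is most likely one variant in a panel testing how different membrane-targeting, linker and late-domain modules affect release.
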