>Addgene plasmid #79959 | pCMV-EPN-44 | addgene partial sequence | sequence record 162003 | CMV-F 5'-CGCAAATGGGCGGTAGGCGTG-3'
CTCTCTGGCTACTAGAGAACCCACTGCTTACTGGCTTATCGAAATTAATACGACTCACTATAGGGAGACC
CAAGCTGGCTAGCGTTTAAACGGGCCCTCTAGAATTATCGATCCGGAGGTACCATGGGTGCGCGTGCGTC
TGGTTCTAAATCTGGCTCCGGCTCTGACTCTGGTAGCAAGATCGAAGAGCTGTTCAAGAAACACAAGATC
GTTGCCGTGCTGCGTGCCAATAGTGTGGAAGAAGCGAAAAAGAAAGCGCTGGCGGTTTTCCTGGGCGGCG
TTCATCTGATTGAAATTACCTTTACCGTGCCGGATGCGGATACCGTGATTAAGGAACTGAGCTTTCTGAA
GGAAATGGGCGCGATTATTGGTGCGGGCACCGTGACCAGCGTGGAGCAGTGCCGTAAAGCGGTGGAAAGT
GGCGCCGAATTCATTGTGAGTCCGCACCTGGACGAGGAAATTAGCCAATTTTGCAAGGAGAAGGGTGTGT
TCTATATGCCAGGCGTTATGACCCCGACCGAACTGGTGAAAGCCATGAAACTGGGCCATACCATCTTAAA
ACTGTTTCCGGGTGAGGTGGTGGGTCCGCAGTTTGTTAAAGCGATGAAAGGTCCGTTTCCGAATGTGAAA
TTTGTGCCAACCGGCGGTGTTAATCTGGACAATGTGTGCGAATGGTTCAAAGCGGGCGTGCTGGCCGTGG
GCGTGGGCAGCGCGTTAGTGAAAGGCACCCCGGTGGAAGTGGCGGAAAAGGCCAAGGCGTTCGTTGAGAA
GATTCGTGGCTGCACCGAACAGAAACTGATTAGCGAAGAAGATCTGGGCAGCGGCAGTGGCGACGGCGGT
CGTGGTAGCCGTGGCGGCGATGGTAGCGGCGGTAGCAGCGGTCCAACTGCGCCGGGTGGTTCTTGACTCG
AGAAGCTTGCTAGCAGATCTT
