>Addgene plasmid #79959 | pCMV-EPN-44 | addgene partial sequence | sequence record 162004 | Bglob-pA-R 5'-ttttggcagagggaaaaaga-3'
TTGGACCGCTGCTACCGCCGCTACCATCGCCGCCACGGCTACCACGACCGCCGTCGCCACTGCCGCTGCC
CAGATCTTCTTCGCTAATCAGTTTCTGTTCGGTGCAGCCACGAATCTTCTCAACGAACGCCTTGGCCTTT
TCCGCCACTTCCACCGGGGTGCCTTTCACTAACGCGCTGCCCACGCCCACGGCCAGCACGCCCGCTTTGA
ACCATTCGCACACATTGTCCAGATTAACACCGCCGGTTGGCACAAATTTCACATTCGGAAACGGACCTTT
CATCGCTTTAACAAACTGCGGACCCACCACCTCACCCGGAAACAGTTTTAAGATGGTATGGCCCAGTTTC
ATGGCTTTCACCAGTTCGGTCGGGGTCATAACGCCTGGCATATAGAACACACCCTTCTCCTTGCAAAATT
GGCTAATTTCCTCGTCCAGGTGCGGACTCACAATGAATTCGGCGCCACTTTCCACCGCTTTACGGCACTG
CTCCACGCTGGTCACGGTGCCCGCACCAATAATCGCGCCCATTTCCTTCAGAAAGCTCAGTTCCTTAATC
ACGGTATCCGCATCCGGCACGGTAAAGGTAATTTCAATCAGATGAACGCCGCCCAGGAAAACCGCCAGCG
CTTTCTTTTTCGCTTCTTCCACACTATTGGCACGCAGCACGGCAACGATCTTGTGTTTCTTGAACAGCTC
TTCGATCTTGCTACCAGAGTCAGAGCCGGAGCCAGATTTAGAACCAGACGCACGCGCACCCATGGTACCT
CCGGATCGATAATTCTAGAGGGCCCGTTTAAACGCTAGCCAGCTTGGGTCTCCCTATAGTGAGTCGTATT
AATTTCGATAAGCCAGTAAGCAGTGGGTTCTCTAGTTAGCCAGAGAGCTCTGCTT
