>Addgene plasmid #79959 | pCMV-EPN-44 | depositor partial sequence | sequence record 162005 | EPN-44
CTAGAATTATCGATCCGGAGGTACCATGGGTGCGCGTGCGTCTGGTTCTAAATCTGGCTCCGGCTCTGAC
TCTGGTAGCAAGATCGAAGAGCTGTTCAAGAAACACAAGATCGTTGCCGTGCTGCGTGCCAATAGTGTGG
AAGAAGCGAAAAAGAAAGCGCTGGCGGTTTTCCTGGGCGGCGTTCATCTGATTGAAATTACCTTTACCGT
GCCGGATGCGGATACCGTGATTAAGGAACTGAGCTTTCTGAAGGAAATGGGCGCGATTATTGGTGCGGGC
ACCGTGACCAGCGTGGAGCAGTGCCGTAAAGCGGTGGAAAGTGGCGCCGAATTCATTGTGAGTCCGCACC
TGGACGAGGAAATTAGCCAATTTTGCAAGGAGAAGGGTGTGTTCTATATGCCAGGCGTTATGACCCCGAC
CGAACTGGTGAAAGCCATGAAACTGGGCCATACCATCTTAAAACTGTTTCCGGGTGAGGTGGTGGGTCCG
CAGTTTGTTAAAGCGATGAAAGGTCCGTTTCCGAATGTGAAATTTGTGCCAACCGGCGGTGTTAATCTGG
ACAATGTGTGCGAATGGTTCAAAGCGGGCGTGCTGGCCGTGGGCGTGGGCAGCGCGTTAGTGAAAGGCAC
CCCGGTGGAAGTGGCGGAAAAGGCCAAGGCGTTCGTTGAGAAGATTCGTGGCTGCACCGAACAGAAACTG
ATTAGCGAAGAAGATCTGGGCAGCGGCAGTGGCGACGGCGGTCGTGGTAGCCGTGGCGGCGATGGTAGCG
GCGGTAGCAGCGGTCCAACTGCGCCGGGTGGTTCTTGACTCGAGAAGCTTGCTAGCAGATCTT
